>Addgene plasmid #234806 | p3A3-HA | addgene full sequence | sequence record 469809 | Addgene NGS Result
TGAGCGGATAACAATTTCACACAGGAAACAGCTATGACCATGATTACGCCAAGCTCTAGCTAGAGGTCGA
CGGTATACAGACATGATAAGATACATTGATGAGTTTGGACAAACCACAACTAGAATGCAGTGAAAAAAAT
GCTTTATTTGTGAAATTTGTGATGCTATTGCTTTATTTGTAACCATTATAAGCTGCAATAAACAAGTTGG
GGTGGGCGAAGAACTCCAGCATGAGATCCCCGCGCTGGAGGATCATCCAGCCGGCGTCCCGGAAAACGAT
TCCGAAGCCCAACCTTTCATAGAAGGCGGCGGTGGAATCGAAATCTCGTGATGGCAGGTTGGGCGTCGCT
TGGTCGGTCATTTCGAACCCCAGAGTCCCGCTCAGAAGAACTCGTCAAGAAGGCGATAGAAGGCGATGCG
CTGCGAATCGGGAGCGGCGATACCGTAAAGCACGAGGAAGCGGTCAGCCCATTCGCCGCCAAGCTCTTCA
GCAATATCACGGGTAGCCAACGCTATGTCCTGATAGCGGTCCGCCACACCCAGCCGGCCACAGTCGATGA
ATCCAGAAAAGCGGCCATTTTCCACCATGATATTCGGCAAGCAGGCATCGCCATGGGTCACGACGAGATC
CTCGCCGTCGGGCATGCGCGCCTTGAGCCTGGCGAACAGTTCGGCTGGCGCGAGCCCCTGATGCTCTTCG
TCCAGATCATCCTGATCGACAAGACCGGCTTCCATCCGAGTACGTGCTCGCTCGATGCGATGTTTCGCTT
GGTGGTCGAATGGGCAGGTAGCCGGATCAAGCGTATGCAGCCGCCGCATTGCATCAGCCATGATGGATAC
TTTCTCGGCAGGAGCAAGGTGAGATGACAGGAGATCCTGCCCCGGCACTTCGCCCAATAGCAGCCAGTCC
CTTCCCGCTTCAGTGACAACGTCGAGCACAGCTGCGCAAGGAACGCCCGTCGTGGCCAGCCACGATAGCC
GCGCTGCCTCGTCCTGCAGTTCATTCAGGGCACCGGACAGGTCGGTCTTGACAAAAAGAACCGGGCGCCC
CTGCGCTGACAGCCGGAACACGGCGGCATCAGAGCAGCCGATTGTCTGTTGTGCCCAGTCATAGCCGAAT
AGCCTCTCCACCCAAGCGGCCGGAGAACCTGCGTGCAATCCATCTTGTTCAATCATGCGAAACGATCCTC
ATCCTGTCTCTTGATCAGATCCGAAAATGGATATACAAGCTCCCGGGAGCTTTTTGCAAAAGCCTAGGCC
TCCAAAAAAGCCTCCTCACTACTTCTGGAATAGCTCAGAGGCAGAGGCGGCCTCGGCCTCTGCATAAATA
AAAAAAATTAGTCAGCCATGGGGCGGAGAATGGGCGGAACTGGGCGGAGTTAGGGGCGGGATGGGCGGAG
TTAGGGGCGGGACTATGGTTGCTGACTAATTGAGATGCATGCTTTGCATACTTCTGCCTGCTGGGGAGCC
TGGGGACTTTCCACACCTGGTTGCTGACTAATTGAGATGCATGCTTTGCATACTTCTGCCTGCTGGGGAG
CCTGGGGACTTTCCACACCCTAACTGACACACATTCCACAGAATTAATTCGCGTTAAATTTTTGTTAAAT
CAGCTCATTTTTTAACCAATAGGCCGAAATCGGCAAAATCCCTTATAAATCAAAAGAATAGACCGAGATA
GGGT
[37 nt withheld, positions 1685-1721]
AAAGAACGTGGACTCCAACGTCAAAGG
[49 nt withheld, positions 1749-1797]
T
[91 nt withheld, positions 1799-1889]
G
[124 nt withheld, positions 1891-2014]
GGGGATACCCCCTAGAGCCCCAGCTGGTTCTTTCCGCCTCAGAAGCCATAGAGCCCACCGCATCCCCAGC
ATGCCTGCTATTGTCTTCCCAATCCTCCCCCTTGCTGTCCTGCCCCACCCCACCCCCCAGAATAGAATGA
CACCTACTCAGACAATGCGATGCAATTTCCTCATTTTATTAGGAAAGGACAGTGGGAGTGGCACCTTCCA
GGGTCAAGGAAGGCACGGGGGAGGGGCAAACAACAGATGGCTGGCAACTAGAAGGCACAGTCGAGGCTGA
TCAGCGAGCTCTAGCATTTAGGTGACACTATAGAATAGGGCCAAGCTTCTACGCATAGTCTGGAACATCG
TAAGGATAATCGATACAGAACTGGTCGTCATAGTCCTCGTCCTTCAGCCCCTTGAGCCGCAGCCGGGCAA
AGTCTTCGAACACGATGTCGTCGTCTGTGGCATAGTTGGTTTCAAATTCAATGAGGTTGGTGTCCACGGG
GGCATCTGTTTCAGGAACAGCTGACTGGGGCCTGGGAAGGGCGATGTGATCATGGGGCTTGGGGTGCATG
AGAACAAATGGCAGCTCCACTGAGACATCCCCGCCTCGTGACACCACCAGCTTCACCTTGACCCTGTAGG
ACACCAGTATCCCCAGCACCTCCTTGTTGGCACCCTCCTTCACAATGGTGCTCGAGGCCAGGTTGGTGTC
CTCGTGCTTGAGCTTCCCATCTAGAGCGAGGCCGCGCTTCTCCCGGTTGTTGCTGAGCAGCGGGGTTATG
GTGTACACCTTACAGAACGTGGAACTGGGCGACACCTGGTCATCTTGTTCGACCTGAGCCACGGGGCACT
TGTACTGGGCGGTGCTGAAGAGGCAGATGTCGGCGTACTGTCTCACAGAGACTTTGATCTTCTTGACAGT
CTTGGTGGAGTTATTGGTGACGTGGACATTGACATTGAGGGGCTCCCCGTGGTAGTACAGCTCCTTGTCC
AGTGAAGCCTCAAGGTGCAGGGACCGGTCAGACATGAGGAAGTGGCGTGTGGTTTCAGCTGAAGGCTGGG
GCCCGGACATGGTGGTGAATTCCAGCTTGGGTCTCCCTATAGTGAGTCGTATTAATTTCGATAAGCCAGT
AAGCAGTGGGTTCTCTAGTTAGCCAGAGAGCTCTGCTTATATAGACCTCCCACCGTACACGCCTACCGCC
CATTTGCGTCAATGGGGCGGAGTTGTTACGACATTTTGGAAAGTCCCGTTGATTTTGGTGCCAAAACAAA
CTCCCATTGACGTCAATGGGGTGGAGACTTGGAAATCCCCGTGAGTCAAACCGCTATCCACGCCCATTGA
TGTACTGCCAAAACCGCATCACCATGGTAATAGCGATGACTAATACGTAGATGTACTGCCAAGTAGGAAA
GTCCCATAAGGTCATGTACTGGGCATAATGCCAGGCGGGCCATTTACCGTCATTGACGTCAATAGGGGGC
GTACTTGGCATATGATACACTTGATGTACTGCCAAGTGGGCAGTTTACCGTAAATACTCCACCCATTGAC
GTCAATGGAAAGTCCCTATTGGCGTTACTATGGGAACATACGTCATTATTGACGTCAATGGGCGGGGGTC
GTTGGGCGGTCAGCCAGGCGGGCCATTTACCGTAAGTTATGTAACGCGGAACTCCATATATGGGCTATGA
ACTAATGACCCCGTAATTGATTACTATTAATAACTAGTCAATAATCAATGTCAACGCGTATATCTGGCCC
GTACATCGCGAAGCAGCGCAAAACGCCTAACCCTAAGCAGATTCTTCATGCAATTGTCGGTCAAGCCTTG
CCTTGTTGTAGCTTAAATTTTGCTCGCGCACTACTCAGCGACCTCCAACACACAAGCAGGGAGCAGATAC
TGGCTTAACTATGCGGCATCAGAGCAGATTGTACTGAGAGTGCACCATAGGGGATCGGGAGATCTCCCGA
TCCGTCGACGTCAGGTGGCACTTTTCGGGGAAATGTGCGCGGAACCCCTATTTGTTTATTTTTCTAAATA
CATTCAAATATGTATCCGCTCATGAGACAATAACCCTGATAAATGCTTCAATAATATTGAAAAAGGAAGA
GTATGAGTATTCAACATTTCCGTGTCGCCCTTATTCCCTTTTTTGCGGCATTTTGCCTTCCTGTTTTTGC
TCACCCAGAAACGCTGGTGAAAGTAAAAGATGCTGAAGATCAGTTGGGTGCACGAGTGGGTTACATCGAA
CTGGATCTCAACAGCGGTAAGATCCTTGAGAGTTTTCGCCCCGAAGAACGTTTTCCAATGATGAGCACTT
TTAAAGTTCTGCTATGTGGCGCGGTATTATCCCGTATTGACGCCGGGCAAGAGCAACTCGGTCGCCGCAT
ACACTATTCTCAGAATGACTTGGTTGAGTACTCACCAGTCACAGAAAAGCATCTTACGGATGGCATGACA
GTAAGAGAATTATGCAGTGCTGCCATAACCATGAGTGATAACACTGCGGCCAACTTACTTCTGACAACGA
TCGGAGGACCGAAGGAGCTAACCGCTTTTTTGCACAACATGGGGGATCATGTAACTCGCCTTGATCGTTG
GGAACCGGAGCTGAATGAAGCCATACCAAACGACGAGCGTGACACCACGATGCCTGTAGCAATGGCAACA
ACGTTGCGCAAACTATTAACTGGCGAACTACTTACTCTAGCTTCCCGGCAACAATTAATAGACTGGATGG
AGGCGGATAAAGTTGCAGGACCACTTCTGCGCTCGGCCCTTCCGGCTGGCTGGTTTATTGCTGATAAATC
TGGAGCCGGTGAGCGTGGGTCTCGCGGTATCATTGCAGCACTGGGGCCAGATGGTAAGCCCTCCCGTATC
GTAGTTATCTACACGACGGGGAGTCAGGCAACTATGGATGAACGAAATAGACAGATCGCTGAGATAGGTG
CCTCACTGATTAAGCATTGGTAACTGTCAGACCAAGTTTACTCATATATACTTTAGATTGATTTAAAACT
TCATTTTTAATTTAAAAGGATCTAGGTGAAGATCCTTTTTGATAATCTCATGACCAAAATCCCTTAACGT
GAGTTTTCGTTCCACTGAGCGTCAGACCCCGTAGAAAAGATCAAAGGATCTTCTTGAGATCCTTTTTTTC
TGCGCGTAATCTGCTGCTTGCAAACAAAAAAACCACCGCTACCAGCGGTGGTTTGTTTGCCGGATCAAGA
GCTACCAACTCTTTTTCCGAAGGTAACTGGCTTCAGCAGAGCGCAGATACCAAATACTGTTCTTCTAGTG
TAGCCGTAGTTAGGCCACCACTTCAAGAACTCTGTAGCACCGCCTACATACCTCGCTCTGCTAATCCTGT
TACCAGTGGCTGCTGCCAGTGGCGATAAGTCGTGTCTTACCGGGTTGGACTCAAGACGATAGTTACCGGA
TAAGGCGCAGCGGTCGGGCTGAACGGGGGGTTCGTGCACACAGCCCAGCTTGGAGCGAACGACCTACACC
GAACTGAGATACCTACAGCGTGAGCTATGAGAAAGCGCCACGCTTCCCGAAGGGAGAAAGGCGGACAGGT
ATCCGGTAAGCGGCAGGGTCGGAACAGGAGAGCGCACGAGGGAGCTTCCAGGGGGAAACGCCTGGTATCT
TTATAGTCCTGTCGGGTTTCGCCACCTCTGACTTGAGCGTCGATTTTTGTGATGCTCGTCAGGGGGGCGG
AGCCTATGGAAAAACGCCAGCAACGCGGCCTTTTTACGGTTCCTGGCCTTTTGCTGGCCTTTTGCTCACA
TGTTCTTTCCTGCGTTATCCCCTGATTCTGTGGATAACCGTATTACCGCCTTTGAGTGAGCTGATACCGC
TCGCCGCAGCCGAACGACCGAGCGCAGCGAGTCAGTGAGCGAGGAAGCGGAAGAGCGCCCAATACGCAAA
CCGCCTCTCCCCGCGCGTTGGCCGATTCATTAATGCAGCTGGCACGACAGGTTTCCCGACTGGAAAGCGG
GCAGTGAGCGCAACGCAATTAATGTGAGTTAGCTCACTCATTAGGCACCCCAGGCTTTACACTTTATGCT
TCCGGCTCGTATGTTGTGTGGAATTG
Features (pLannotate 1.2.2; 20 found; start..end, strand, type, name):
     87..208     -  polyA_signal   SV40 poly(A) signal: SV40 polyadenylation signal
    203..361     -  CDS            ble (fragment): BLE_KLEPN - Experimental evidence at protein level: Swiss-Prot protein existence level 1. Binding protein with a strong affinity to the bleomycin family of antibiotics. Binds to CL990; an antimitotic-antibiotic compound. From Klebsiella pneumoniae.
    385..1176    -  CDS            neo: KKA2_KLEPN - Also known as kan, nptII. Experimental evidence at protein level: Swiss-Prot protein existence level 1. Resistance to kanamycin, neomycin, paromomycin, ribostamycin, butirosin and gentamicin B. From Klebsiella pneumoniae.
   1243..1572    -  promoter       SV40 promoter: SV40 enhancer and early promoter
   1586..2014    -  rep_origin     f1 ori (sequence partly withheld): f1 bacteriophage origin of replication; arrow indicates direction of (+) strand synthesis
   2035..2056    -  promoter       SV40 promoter (fragment): SV40 enhancer and early promoter
   2060..2284    -  polyA_signal   bGH poly(A) signal: bovine growth hormone polyadenylation signal
   2310..2328    +  promoter       SP6 promoter: promoter for bacteriophage SP6 RNA polymerase
   2379..3116    -  CDS            ARRB2 (fragment): ARRB2_HUMAN - Also known as ARB2, ARR2. Experimental evidence at protein level: Swiss-Prot protein existence level 1. Functions in regulating agonist-mediated G-protein coupled receptor (GPCR) signaling by mediating both receptor desensitization and resensitization processes. During homologous desensitization, beta- arrestins bind to the GPRK-phosphorylated receptor and sterically preclude its coupling to the cognate G-protein; the binding appears to require additional receptor determinants exposed only in the active receptor conformation. The beta-arrestins target many receptors for internali
   3134..3167    -  LTR            5' LTR (truncated) (fragment): truncated 5' long terminal repeat (LTR) from HIV-1
   3163..3366    -  promoter       CMV promoter: human cytomegalovirus (CMV) immediate early promoter
   3367..3746    -  enhancer       CMV enhancer: human cytomegalovirus immediate early enhancer
   3901..3953    +  misc_feature   bom (fragment): basis of mobility region from pBR322
   4012..4116    +  promoter       AmpR promoter: bla
   4117..4977    +  CDS            AmpR: β-lactamase; bla; confers resistance to ampicillin, carbenicillin, and related antibiotics
   5148..5736    +  rep_origin     ori: high-copy-number ColE1/pMB1/pBR322/pUC origin of replication
   5919..6011    +  CDS            lacI (fragment): lac repressor; lacI; The lac repressor binds to the lac operator to inhibit transcription in E. coli. This inhibition can be relieved by adding lactose or isopropyl-β-D-thiogalactopyranoside (IPTG).
   6024..6045    +  protein_bind   CAP binding site: CAP binding activates transcription in the presence of cAMP. E. coli catabolite activator protein
   6060..6090    +  promoter       lac promoter: promoter for the E. coli lac operon
   6098..14      +  protein_bind   lac operator (across the origin): The lac repressor binds to the lac operator to inhibit transcription in E. coli. This inhibition can be relieved by adding lactose or isopropyl-β-D-thiogalactopyranoside (IPTG). lac repressor encoded by lacI
