[The description below was written by a language model from this plasmid's Addgene catalogue record and pLannotate feature annotations shown in this document.]
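Description:
p3A3-HA is a mammalian expression plasmid built on the pcDNA3 backbone that encodes wild-type bovine arrestin-3 carrying a C-terminal HA epitope tag. It is propagated in E. coli as a high-copy plasmid through a ColE1/pUC-type origin and selected with ampicillin via the β-lactamase gene. An f1 phage origin is also present, along with remnants of lac regulatory sequence (lacI fragment, CAP site, lac promoter and operator) that have no evident role in expression of the insert.

The arrestin coding sequence lies between the human cytomegalovirus immediate-early enhancer/promoter and the bovine growth hormone polyadenylation signal, giving strong constitutive transcription in transfected mammalian cells. An SP6 promoter sits at the 3′ side of the insert, facing into it. A separate cassette, in which the SV40 enhancer/early promoter drives the neomycin phosphotransferase gene followed by an SV40 polyadenylation signal, allows G418 selection of stable transfectants.

The automated annotation labels only part of the insert, as a fragment matching human ARRB2 (β-arrestin-2). This matches the non-visual arrestin also called arrestin-3 and reflects homology to the database entry rather than the full bovine open reading frame. The catalogue's Entrez link to ARR3, by contrast, is the symbol for cone arrestin. The HA tag is not annotated separately, and the short hits called as an HIV-1 LTR fragment and a ble fragment are probably incidental matches. The cloning sites are not recorded.

The tag allows detection or immunoprecipitation of the expressed arrestin with anti-HA antibodies. The associated publication concerns arrestin interactions with Mdm2 and parkin and arrestin ubiquitination.
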