Addgene plasmid #234806: p3A3-HA
Purpose: Mammalian expression of bovine arrestin-3 with C-terminal HA tag
Depositing lab: Vsevolod Gurevich. Depositing organization: Vanderbilt University. Publication: Ubiquitin ligase parkin promotes Mdm2-arrestin interaction but inhibits arrestin ubiquitination. Ahmed MR, Zhan X, Song X, Kook S, Gurevich VV, Gurevich EV. Biochemistry. 2011 May 10;50(18):3749-63. doi: 10.1021/bi200175q. Epub 2011 Apr 12. PubMed 21466165.
Backbone
  Vector backbone: pcDNA3
  Vector type: Mammalian Expression
Growth in bacteria
  Bacterial resistance: Ampicillin, 100 μg/mL
  Growth temperature: 37°C
  Growth strain: DH5alpha
  Copy number: High Copy
Gene/Insert
  Gene/Insert name: Arrestin-3
  Species: B. taurus (bovine)
  Mutation: none
  Entrez Gene: ARR3
  Tag / fusion protein: HA (C terminal on insert)
  Cloning method: Restriction Enzyme; 5′ cloning site Unknown (unknown if destroyed)
Terms and licenses: Academic/Nonprofit Terms; Industry Terms: Not Available to Industry
How to cite: p3A3-HA was a gift from Vsevolod Gurevich (Addgene plasmid # 234806 ; http://n2t.net/addgene:234806 ; RRID:Addgene_234806)
